Addgene plasmid #213249: GAL3-DuET
Purpose: The DuET construct encodes the named human GPCR engineered with a cleaved hemagglutinin signal peptide, a 5' FLAG and a 3' 1D4 epitope tag optimized for expression in mammalian cells and proteomics studies.
Depositing lab: Thomas Sakmar. Depositing organization: Rockefeller University. Publication: Multiplexed selectivity screening of anti-GPCR antibodies. Dahl L, Kotliar IB, Bendes A, Dodig-Crnkovic T, Fromm S, Elofsson A, Uhlen M, Sakmar TP, Schwenk JM. Sci Adv. 2023 May 3;9(18):eadf9297. doi: 10.1126/sciadv.adf9297. Epub 2023 May 3. PubMed 37134173.
Backbone
  Vector backbone: pcDNA 3.1 (+)
  Vector type: Mammalian Expression
Growth in bacteria
  Bacterial resistance: Ampicillin, 100 μg/mL
  Growth temperature: 37°C
  Growth strain: DH5alpha
  Copy number: High Copy
Gene/Insert
  Gene/Insert name: GAL3 (alt names: Galanin receptor 3; GALR3)
  Species: H. sapiens (human)
  Entrez Gene: GALR3
  Promoter: CMV, T7
  Tag / fusion protein: FLAG (N terminal on insert); 1D4 (C terminal on insert)
  Cloning method: Gibson Cloning
Terms and licenses: Academic/Nonprofit Terms; Industry Terms: Not Available to Industry
Depositor comments: Class: A, Family: Galanin. Ensembl ID: ENSG00000128310, Uniprot ID: O60755
How to cite: GAL3-DuET was a gift from Thomas Sakmar (Addgene plasmid # 213249 ; http://n2t.net/addgene:213249 ; RRID:Addgene_213249)
