[The description below was written by a language model from this plasmid's Addgene catalogue record and pLannotate feature annotations shown in this document.]
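Description:
GAL3-DuET is a mammalian expression plasmid built on the pcDNA 3.1 (+) backbone that encodes human galanin receptor 3 (GALR3), a class A G protein-coupled receptor of the galanin family that responds to galanin and spexin-1. It is propagated in E. coli from a high-copy ColE1/pUC-type origin with ampicillin selection through the β-lactamase gene. An f1 phage origin is also present. For selection in mammalian cells the backbone carries a neomycin phosphotransferase cassette driven by the SV40 enhancer/early promoter and terminated by an SV40 polyadenylation signal. Small annotated fragments such as lac regulatory elements, a ble remnant and a short HIV-1 LTR-like match appear to be backbone residue or annotation artefacts rather than functional parts.

The receptor coding sequence sits downstream of the CMV immediate early enhancer and promoter, which gives strong constitutive transcription in mammalian cells, and is followed by the bovine growth hormone polyadenylation signal. A T7 promoter between CMV and the insert allows in vitro transcription. According to the record, the DuET design places a cleavable hemagglutinin signal peptide and a FLAG epitope at the N terminus and a 1D4 epitope at the C terminus. The feature table detects the FLAG sequence just upstream of GALR3 but does not separately annotate the signal peptide or the 1D4 tag. The signal peptide is meant to promote membrane insertion and is removed, leaving an extracellular FLAG tag, while the 1D4 tag marks the intracellular tail. This dual tagging supports capture and detection of the full-length receptor from either end. The construct is described as optimised for mammalian expression and proteomics studies, and the associated work concerns multiplexed selectivity screening of anti-GPCR antibodies.
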