Features (pLannotate 1.2.2; 21 found; start..end, strand, type, name):
    228..816     +  rep_origin     ori: high-copy-number ColE1/pMB1/pBR322/pUC origin of replication
    999..1091    +  CDS            lacI (fragment): lac repressor; lacI; The lac repressor binds to the lac operator to inhibit transcription in E. coli. This inhibition can be relieved by adding lactose or isopropyl-β-D-thiogalactopyranoside (IPTG).
   1104..1125    +  protein_bind   CAP binding site: CAP binding activates transcription in the presence of cAMP. E. coli catabolite activator protein
   1140..1170    +  promoter       lac promoter: promoter for the E. coli lac operon
   1178..1194    +  protein_bind   lac operator: The lac repressor binds to the lac operator to inhibit transcription in E. coli. This inhibition can be relieved by adding lactose or isopropyl-β-D-thiogalactopyranoside (IPTG). lac repressor encoded by lacI
   1267..1388    -  polyA_signal   SV40 poly(A) signal: SV40 polyadenylation signal
   1383..1541    -  CDS            ble (fragment): BLE_KLEPN - Experimental evidence at protein level: Swiss-Prot protein existence level 1. Binding protein with a strong affinity to the bleomycin family of antibiotics. Binds to CL990; an antimitotic-antibiotic compound. From Klebsiella pneumoniae.
   1565..2356    -  CDS            neo: KKA2_KLEPN - Also known as kan, nptII. Experimental evidence at protein level: Swiss-Prot protein existence level 1. Resistance to kanamycin, neomycin, paromomycin, ribostamycin, butirosin and gentamicin B. From Klebsiella pneumoniae.
   2423..2752    -  promoter       SV40 promoter: SV40 enhancer and early promoter
   2766..3194    -  rep_origin     f1 ori (sequence partly withheld): f1 bacteriophage origin of replication; arrow indicates direction of (+) strand synthesis
   3215..3236    -  promoter       SV40 promoter (fragment): SV40 enhancer and early promoter
   3240..3464    -  polyA_signal   bGH poly(A) signal: bovine growth hormone polyadenylation signal
   3595..4698    -  CDS            GALR3: GALR3_HUMAN - Also known as GALNR3. Experimental evidence at protein level: Swiss-Prot protein existence level 1. Receptor for the hormone galanin (PubMed:25691535). Receptor for the hormone spexin-1 (PubMed:24517231). From Homo sapiens (Human).
   4711..4731    -  CDS            3xFLAG (fragment): three tandem FLAG® epitope tags
   4824..4842    -  promoter       T7 promoter: promoter for bacteriophage T7 RNA polymerase
   4858..4891    -  LTR            5' LTR (truncated) (fragment): truncated 5' long terminal repeat (LTR) from HIV-1
   4887..5090    -  promoter       CMV promoter: human cytomegalovirus (CMV) immediate early promoter
   5091..5470    -  enhancer       CMV enhancer: human cytomegalovirus immediate early enhancer
   5625..5677    +  misc_feature   bom (fragment): basis of mobility region from pBR322
   5736..5840    +  promoter       AmpR promoter: bla
   5841..57      +  CDS            AmpR (across the origin): β-lactamase; bla; confers resistance to ampicillin, carbenicillin, and related antibiotics
>Addgene plasmid #213249 | GAL3-DuET | addgene full sequence | sequence record 430800 | Addgene NGS Result
GATGAACGAAATAGACAGATCGCTGAGATAGGTGCCTCACTGATTAAGCATTGGTAACTGTCAGACCAAG
TTTACTCATATATACTTTAGATTGATTTAAAACTTCATTTTTAATTTAAAAGGATCTAGGTGAAGATCCT
TTTTGATAATCTCATGACCAAAATCCCTTAACGTGAGTTTTCGTTCCACTGAGCGTCAGACCCCGTAGAA
AAGATCAAAGGATCTTCTTGAGATCCTTTTTTTCTGCGCGTAATCTGCTGCTTGCAAACAAAAAAACCAC
CGCTACCAGCGGTGGTTTGTTTGCCGGATCAAGAGCTACCAACTCTTTTTCCGAAGGTAACTGGCTTCAG
CAGAGCGCAGATACCAAATACCGTTCTTCTAGTGTAGCCGTAGTTAGGCCACCACTTCAAGAACTCTGTA
GCACCGCCTACATACCTCGCTCTGCTAATCCTGTTACCAGTGGCTGCTGCCAGTGGCGATAAGTCGTGTC
TTACCGGGTTGGACTCAAGACGATAGTTACCGGATAAGGCGCAGCGGTCGGGCTGAACGGGGGGTTCGTG
CACACAGCCCAGCTTGGAGCGAACGACCTACACCGAACTGAGATACCTACAGCGTGAGCTATGAGAAAGC
GCCACGCTTCCCGAAGGGAGAAAGGCGGACAGGTATCCGGTAAGCGGCAGGGTCGGAACAGGAGAGCGCA
CGAGGGAGCTTCCAGGGGGAAACGCCTGGTATCTTTATAGTCCTGTCGGGTTTCGCCACCTCTGACTTGA
GCGTCGATTTTTGTGATGCTCGTCAGGGGGGCGGAGCCTATGGAAAAACGCCAGCAACGCGGCCTTTTTA
CGGTTCCTGGCCTTTTGCTGGCCTTTTGCTCACATGTTCTTTCCTGCGTTATCCCCTGATTCTGTGGATA
ACCGTATTACCGCCTTTGAGTGAGCTGATACCGCTCGCCGCAGCCGAACGACCGAGCGCAGCGAGTCAGT
GAGCGAGGAAGCGGAAGAGCGCCCAATACGCAAACCGCCTCTCCCCGCGCGTTGGCCGATTCATTAATGC
AGCTGGCACGACAGGTTTCCCGACTGGAAAGCGGGCAGTGAGCGCAACGCAATTAATGTGAGTTAGCTCA
CTCATTAGGCACCCCAGGCTTTACACTTTATGCTTCCGGCTCGTATGTTGTGTGGAATTGTGAGCGGATA
ACAATTTCACACAGGAAACAGCTATGACCATGATTACGCCAAGCTCTAGCTAGAGGTCGACGGTATACAG
ACATGATAAGATACATTGATGAGTTTGGACAAACCACAACTAGAATGCAGTGAAAAAAATGCTTTATTTG
TGAAATTTGTGATGCTATTGCTTTATTTGTAACCATTATAAGCTGCAATAAACAAGTTGGGGTGGGCGAA
GAACTCCAGCATGAGATCCCCGCGCTGGAGGATCATCCAGCCGGCGTCCCGGAAAACGATTCCGAAGCCC
AACCTTTCATAGAAGGCGGCGGTGGAATCGAAATCTCGTGATGGCAGGTTGGGCGTCGCTTGGTCGGTCA
TTTCGAACCCCAGAGTCCCGCTCAGAAGAACTCGTCAAGAAGGCGATAGAAGGCGATGCGCTGCGAATCG
GGAGCGGCGATACCGTAAAGCACGAGGAAGCGGTCAGCCCATTCGCCGCCAAGCTCTTCAGCAATATCAC
GGGTAGCCAACGCTATGTCCTGATAGCGGTCCGCCACACCCAGCCGGCCACAGTCGATGAATCCAGAAAA
GCGGCCATTTTCCACCATGATATTCGGCAAGCAGGCATCGCCATGGGTCACGACGAGATCCTCGCCGTCG
GGCATGCGCGCCTTGAGCCTGGCGAACAGTTCGGCTGGCGCGAGCCCCTGATGCTCTTCGTCCAGATCAT
CCTGATCGACAAGACCGGCTTCCATCCGAGTACGTGCTCGCTCGATGCGATGTTTCGCTTGGTGGTCGAA
TGGGCAGGTAGCCGGATCAAGCGTATGCAGCCGCCGCATTGCATCAGCCATGATGGATACTTTCTCGGCA
GGAGCAAGGTGAGATGACAGGAGATCCTGCCCCGGCACTTCGCCCAATAGCAGCCAGTCCCTTCCCGCTT
CAGTGACAACGTCGAGCACAGCTGCGCAAGGAACGCCCGTCGTGGCCAGCCACGATAGCCGCGCTGCCTC
GTCCTGCAGTTCATTCAGGGCACCGGACAGGTCGGTCTTGACAAAAAGAACCGGGCGCCCCTGCGCTGAC
AGCCGGAACACGGCGGCATCAGAGCAGCCGATTGTCTGTTGTGCCCAGTCATAGCCGAATAGCCTCTCCA
CCCAAGCGGCCGGAGAACCTGCGTGCAATCCATCTTGTTCAATCATGCGAAACGATCCTCATCCTGTCTC
TTGATCAGATCCGAAAATGGATATACAAGCTCCCGGGAGCTTTTTGCAAAAGCCTAGGCCTCCAAAAAAG
CCTCCTCACTACTTCTGGAATAGCTCAGAGGCAGAGGCGGCCTCGGCCTCTGCATAAATAAAAAAAATTA
GTCAGCCATGGGGCGGAGAATGGGCGGAACTGGGCGGAGTTAGGGGCGGGATGGGCGGAGTTAGGGGCGG
GACTATGGTTGCTGACTAATTGAGATGCATGCTTTGCATACTTCTGCCTGCTGGGGAGCCTGGGGACTTT
CCACACCTGGTTGCTGACTAATTGAGATGCATGCTTTGCATACTTCTGCCTGCTGGGGAGCCTGGGGACT
TTCCACACCCTAACTGACACACATTCCACAGAATTAATTCGCGTTAAATTTTTGTTAAATCAGCTCATTT
TTTAACCAATAGGCCGAAATCGGCAAAATCCCTTATAAATCAAAAGAATAGACCGAGATAGGGT
[37 nt withheld, positions 2865-2901]
AAAGAACGTGGACTCCAACGTCAAAGG
[49 nt withheld, positions 2929-2977]
T
[91 nt withheld, positions 2979-3069]
G
[124 nt withheld, positions 3071-3194]
GGGGATACCCCCTAGAGCCCCAGCTGGTTCTTTCCGCCTCAGAAGCCATAGAGCCCACCGCATCCCCAGC
ATGCCTGCTATTGTCTTCCCAATCCTCCCCCTTGCTGTCCTGCCCCACCCCACCCCCCAGAATAGAATGA
CACCTACTCAGACAATGCGATGCAATTTCCTCATTTTATTAGGAAAGGACAGTGGGAGTGGCACCTTCCA
GGGTCAAGGAAGGCACGGGGGAGGGGCAAACAACAGATGGCTGGCAACTAGAAGGCACAGTCGAGGCTGA
TCAGCGGGTTTAAACGGGCCCTCTAGACTCGAGTTAGGCAGGGGCCACCTGAGAAGTCTCGGTCTTAGAC
ACGGTGGTGCTGGCCTCATCGAATTCACCGGTGCGTCCACCGGTATCGATCTCGGGCCCCCTCGCTGCCT
CCCCTCCGTGCACCGGGCCCTCGCGCGGCTCTGGGCCTTGGCCACCTCCGGCCAACAGTCTCCCGCTGGG
CCGTGCATCGCCAGGACATCCTGGAGGACCAGAGCTCGCGGGTCTCACCCGTCTGAGGGCTCGGCGGGCT
CTGTGCCTCCTTCGTCTTCCGCAAGGCCAGAGCCGCCGGAATCGGGCGCGAAAGTGGCGGGAAGCCAAGG
CGTACACCAATGGGTTCAGGCAAGAATTAGCATACGCCAGGCAGTGAGATGCCAGTCTGCAAGCGTATGT
GGCGGGAGAGAAGGCGAATCTGCCATACCAGAAGCACAGGATCAGGGCGTGATGAGGGCCCCAGCAGAGC
GCGTACAAGGCCGCCACGGCCAGCATTGCCCTCCCAGCTCGGCCTGTAGCGCGCCTTCTTGCCTCGGCGG
CTGCGGCCCCTGCCGGCCCTACGGCAGCCCAGAGGAACCGCAGCGTGCGCCCGTATGCGAGGCTGACCAC
AGCTACGGGCAGCAAGTAGCCAGCGGCAAAGGTAGCCACGTCCAATGCCCGTCTCCGGGCATCTTCCCAG
GCGGGCACGCACAGCTCAAGTGCCCCGTACCTGACAGTCCCATAGTATGACAGATATGGTGCACTGAACA
ACGCGGCCAACAGCCAGACCAGTCCCACGGCGGCCCGTGCGTTCCGAGGTGTTCGGAGTGCGCGAGATCG
AAGCGGATGTCTCACTGCCAGGTAGCGGTCCACGCTCACAGCAGCCAAGGTAAATGATGATGCGTACATC
GTGAGGTAGATAAGCAGATGCACAGCCTTGCAGACCAAGGCACCGAACAGCCAAGCGTCGAGGGTATAAA
TTGTAGCTTGAAACGGGACGCAACACAAGATGAAGCACAGATCTGCTACAGCCAAATTCAGGATGAACAG
ATCCGTGGTTGACCCCGGCTCTTGCCACGCACTAGGCCCAGGTTGCAGCAGGACGGCCAGGACCAGTCCG
TTTCCAACGGTGCCCAGCAGGAATATGAGGGCAAAAACCACGGGGACAGCGACTGCTCCCACGCTGCCTG
GGGAGTCCAGGCTGATATTCTGTGCGTCAGCCATATCGATGCTGGCGTCATCATCGTCCTTGTAGTCGGC
GAATACCAGGCAGAAGATGTAGCTCAGGGCGATGATCGTCTTCATGGTGGCGCTAAGCTTAAGTTTAAAC
GCTAGCCAGCTTGGGTCTCCCTATAGTGAGTCGTATTAATTTCGATAAGCCAGTAAGCAGTGGGTTCTCT
AGTTAGCCAGAGAGCTCTGCTTATATAGACCTCCCACCGTACACGCCTACCGCCCATTTGCGTCAATGGG
GCGGAGTTGTTACGACATTTTGGAAAGTCCCGTTGATTTTGGTGCCAAAACAAACTCCCATTGACGTCAA
TGGGGTGGAGACTTGGAAATCCCCGTGAGTCAAACCGCTATCCACGCCCATTGATGTACTGCCAAAACCG
CATCACCATGGTAATAGCGATGACTAATACGTAGATGTACTGCCAAGTAGGAAAGTCCCATAAGGTCATG
TACTGGGCATAATGCCAGGCGGGCCATTTACCGTCATTGACGTCAATAGGGGGCGTACTTGGCATATGAT
ACACTTGATGTACTGCCAAGTGGGCAGTTTACCGTAAATACTCCACCCATTGACGTCAATGGAAAGTCCC
TATTGGCGTTACTATGGGAACATACGTCATTATTGACGTCAATGGGCGGGGGTCGTTGGGCGGTCAGCCA
GGCGGGCCATTTACCGTAAGTTATGTAACGCGGAACTCCATATATGGGCTATGAACTAATGACCCCGTAA
TTGATTACTATTAATAACTAGTCAATAATCAATGTCAACGCGTATATCTGGCCCGTACATCGCGAAGCAG
CGCAAAACGCCTAACCCTAAGCAGATTCTTCATGCAAATGTCGGTCAAGCCTTGCCTTGTTGTAGCTTAA
ATTTTGCTCGCGCACTACTCAGCGACCTCCAACACACAAGCAGGGAGCAGATACTGGCTTAACTATGCGG
CATCAGAGCAGATTGTACTGAGAGTGCACCATAGGGGATCGGGAGATCTCCCGATCCGTCGACGTCAGGT
GGCACTTTTCGGGGAAATGTGCGCGGAACCCCTATTTGTTTATTTTTCTAAATACATTCAAATATGTATC
CGCTCATGAGACAATAACCCTGATAAATGCTTCAATAATATTGAAAAAGGAAGAGTATGAGTATTCAACA
TTTCCGTGTCGCCCTTATTCCCTTTTTTGCGGCATTTTGCCTTCCTGTTTTTGCTCACCCAGAAACGCTG
GTGAAAGTAAAAGATGCTGAAGATCAGTTGGGTGCACGAGTGGGTTACATCGAACTGGATCTCAACAGCG
GTAAGATCCTTGAGAGTTTTCGCCCCGAAGAACGTTTTCCAATGATGAGCACTTTTAAAGTTCTGCTATG
TGGCGCGGTATTATCCCGTATTGACGCCGGGCAAGAGCAACTCGGTCGCCGCATACACTATTCTCAGAAT
GACTTGGTTGAGTACTCACCAGTCACAGAAAAGCATCTTACGGATGGCATGACAGTAAGAGAATTATGCA
GTGCTGCCATAACCATGAGTGATAACACTGCGGCCAACTTACTTCTGACAACGATCGGAGGACCGAAGGA
GCTAACCGCTTTTTTGCACAACATGGGGGATCATGTAACTCGCCTTGATCGTTGGGAACCGGAGCTGAAT
GAAGCCATACCAAACGACGAGCGTGACACCACGATGCCTGTAGCAATGGCAACAACGTTGCGCAAACTAT
TAACTGGCGAACTACTTACTCTAGCTTCCCGGCAACAATTAATAGACTGGATGGAGGCGGATAAAGTTGC
AGGACCACTTCTGCGCTCGGCCCTTCCGGCTGGCTGGTTTATTGCTGATAAATCTGGAGCCGGTGAGCGT
GGGTCTCGCGGTATCATTGCAGCACTGGGGCCAGATGGTAAGCCCTCCCGTATCGTAGTTATCTACACGA
CGGGGAGTCAGGCAACTATG
